>Addgene plasmid #84202 | Osa-pCAMBIA-1301-STTM390 | depositor partial sequence | sequence record 160758 | Backbone sequence
GATCTGAGGGTAAATTTCTAGTTTTTCTCCTTCATTTTCTTGGTTAGGACCCTTTTCTCTTTTTATTTTT
TTGAGCTTTGATCTTTCTTTAAACTGATCTATTTTTTAATTGATTGGTTATGGTGTAAATATTACATAGC
TTTAACTGATAATCTGATTACTTTATTTCGTGTGTCTATGATGATGATGATAGTTACAGAACCGACGACT
CGTCCGTCCTGTAGAAACCCCAACCCGTGAAATCAAAAAACTCGACGGCCTGTGGGCATTCAGTCTGGAT
CGCGAAAACTGTGGAATTGATCAGCGTTGGTGGGAAAGCGCGTTACAAGAAAGCCGGGCAATTGCTGTGC
CAGGCAGTTTTAACGATCAGTTCGCCGATGCAGATATTCGTAATTATGCGGGCAACGTCTGGTATCAGCG
CGAAGTCTTTATACCGAAAGGTTGGGCAGGCCAGCGTATCGTGCTGCGTTTCGATGCGGTCACTCATTAC
GGCAAAGTGTGGGTCAATAATCAGGAAGTGATGGAGCATCAGGGCGGCTATACGCCATTTGAAGCCGATG
TCACGCCGTATGTTATTGCCGGGAAAAGTGTACGTATCACCGTTTGTGTGAACAACGAACTGAACTGGCA
GACTATCCCGCCGGGAATGGTGATTACCGACGAAAACGGCAAGAAAAAGCAGTCTTACTTCCATGATTTC
TTTAACTATGCCGGAATCCATCGCAGCGTAATGCTCTACACCACGCCGAACACCTGGGTGGACGATATCA
CCGTGGTGACGCATGTCGCGCAAGACTGTAACCACGCGTCTGTTGACTGGCAGGTGGTGGCCAATGGTGA
TGTCAGCGTTGAACTGCGTGATGCGGATCAACAGGTGGTTGCAACTGGACAAGGCACTAGCGGGACTTTG
CAAGTGGTGAATCCGCACCTCTGGCAACCGGGTGAAGGTTATCTCTATGAACTCGAAGTCACAGCCAAAA
GCCAGACAGAGTCTGATATCTACCCGCTTCGCGTCGGCATCCGGTCAGTGGCAGTGAAGGGCCAACAGTT
CCTGATTAACCACAAACCGTTCTACTTTACTGGCTTTGGTCGTCATGAAGATGCGGACTTACGTGGCAAA
GGATTCGATAACGTGCTGATGGTGCACGACCACGCATTAATGGACTGGATTGGGGCCAACTCCTACCGTA
CCTCGCATTACCCTTACGCTGAAGAGATGCTCGACTGGGCAGATGAACATGGCATCGTGGTGATTGATGA
AACTGCTGCTGTCGGCTTTCAGCTGTCTTTAGGCATTGGTTTCGAAGCGGGCAACAAGCCGAAAGAACTG
TACAGCGAAGAGGCAGTCAACGGGGAAACTCAGCAAGCGCACTTACAGGCGATTAAAGAGCTGATAGCGC
GTGACAAAAACCACCCAAGCGTGGTGATGTGGAGTATTGCCAACGAACCGGATACCCGTCCGCAAGGTGC
ACGGGAATATTTCGCGCCACTGGCGGAAGCAACGCGTAAACTCGACCCGACGCGTCCGATCACCTGCGTC
AATGTAATGTTCTGCGACGCTCACACCGATACCATCAGCGATCTCTTTGATGTGCTGTGCCTGAACCGTT
ATTACGGATGGTATGTCCAAAGCGGCGATTTGGAAACGGCAGAGAAGGTACTGGAAAAAGAACTTCTGGC
CTGGCAGGAGAAACTGCATCAGCCGATTATCATCACCGAATACGGCGTGGATACGTTAGCCGGGCTGCAC
TCAATGTACACCGACATGTGGAGTGAAGAGTATCAGTGTGCATGGCTGGATATGTATCACCGCGTCTTTG
ATCGCGTCAGCGCCGTCGTCGGTGAACAGGTATGGAATTTCGCCGATTTTGCGACCTCGCAAGGCATATT
GCGCGTTGGCGGTAACAAGAAAGGGATCTTCACTCGCGACCGCAAACCGAAGTCGGCGGCTTTTCTGCTG
CAAAAACGCTGGACTGGCATGAACTTCGGTGAAAAACCGCAGCAGGGAGGCAAACAAGCTAGCCACCACC
ACCACCACCACGTGTGAATTACAGGTGACCAGCTCGAATTTCCCCGATCGTTCAAACATTTGGCAATAAA
GTTTCTTAAGATTGAATCCTGTTGCCGGTCTTGCGATGATTATCATATAATTTCTGTTGAATTACGTTAA
GCATGTAATAATTAACATGTAATGCATGACGTTATTTATGAGATGGGTTTTTATGATTAGAGTCCCGCAA
TTATACATTTAATACGCGATAGAAAACAAAATATAGCGCGCAAACTAGGATAAATTATCGCGCGCGGTGT
CATCTATGTTACTAGATCGGGAATTAAACTATCAGTGTTTGACAGGATATATTGGCGGGTAAACCTAAGA
GAAAAGAGCGTTTATTAGAATAACGGATATTTAAAAGGGCGTGAAAAGGTTTATCCGTTCGTCCATTTGT
ATGTGCATGCCAACCACAGGGTTCCCCTCGGGATCAAAGTACTTTGATCCAACCCCTCCGCTGCTATAGT
GCAGTCGGCTTCTGACGTTCAGTGCAGCCGTCTTCTGAAAACGACATGTCGCACAAGTCCTAAGTTACGC
GACAGGCTGCCGCCCTGCCCTTTTCCTGGCGTTTTCTTGTCGCGTGTTTTAGTCGCATAAAGTAGAATAC
TTGCGACTAGAACCGGAGACATTACGCCATGAACAAGAGCGCCGCCGCTGGCCTGCTGGGCTATGCCCGC
GTCAGCACCGACGACCAGGACTTGACCAACCAACGGGCCGAACTGCACGCGGCCGGCTGCACCAAGCTGT
TTTCCGAGAAGATCACCGGCACCAGGCGCGACCGCCCGGAGCTGGCCAGGATGCTTGACCACCTACGCCC
TGGCGACGTTGTGACAGTGACCAGGCTAGACCGCCTGGCCCGCAGCACCCGCGACCTACTGGACATTGCC
GAGCGCATCCAGGAGGCCGGCGCGGGCCTGCGTAGCCTGGCAGAGCCGTGGGCCGACACCACCACGCCGG
CCGGCCGCATGGTGTTGACCGTGTTCGCCGGCATTGCCGAGTTCGAGCGTTCCCTAATCATCGACCGCAC
CCGGAGCGGGCGCGAGGCCGCCAAGGCCCGAGGCGTGAAGTTTGGCCCCCGCCCTACCCTCACCCCGGCA
CAGATCGCGCACGCCCGCGAGCTGATCGACCAGGAAGGCCGCACCGTGAAAGAGGCGGCTGCACTGCTTG
GCGTGCATCGCTCGACCCTGTACCGCGCACTTGAGCGCAGCGAGGAAGTGACGCCCACCGAGGCCAGGCG
GCGCGGTGCCTTCCGTGAGGACGCATTGACCGAGGCCGACGCCCTGGCGGCCGCCGAGAATGAACGCCAA
GAGGAACAAGCATGAAACCGCACCAGGACGGCCAGGACGAACCGTTTTTCATTACCGAAGAGATCGAGGC
GGAGATGATCGCGGCCGGGTACGTGTTCGAGCCGCCCGCGCACGTCTCAACCGTGCGGCTGCATGAAATC
CTGGCCGGTTTGTCTGATGCCAAGCTGGCGGCCTGGCCGGCCAGCTTGGCCGCTGAAGAAACCGAGCGCC
GCCGTCTAAAAAGGTGATGTGTATTTGAGTAAAACAGCTTGCGTCATGCGGTCGCTGCGTATATGATGCG
ATGAGTAAATAAACAAATACGCAAGGGGAACGCATGAAGGTTATCGCTGTACTTAACCAGAAAGGCGGGT
CAGGCAAGACGACCATCGCAACCCATCTAGCCCGCGCCCTGCAACTCGCCGGGGCCGATGTTCTGTTAGT
CGATTCCGATCCCCAGGGCAGTGCCCGCGATTGGGCGGCCGTGCGGGAAGATCAACCGCTAACCGTTGTC
GGCATCGACCGCCCGACGATTGACCGCGACGTGAAGGCCATCGGCCGGCGCGACTTCGTAGTGATCGACG
GAGCGCCCCAGGCGGCGGACTTGGCTGTGTCCGCGATCAAGGCAGCCGACTTCGTGCTGATTCCGGTGCA
GCCAAGCCCTTACGACATATGGGCCACCGCCGACCTGGTGGAGCTGGTTAAGCAGCGCATTGAGGTCACG
GATGGAAGGCTACAAGCGGCCTTTGTCGTGTCGCGGGCGATCAAAGGCACGCGCATCGGCGGTGAGGTTG
CCGAGGCGCTGGCCGGGTACGAGCTGCCCATTCTTGAGTCCCGTATCACGCAGCGCGTGAGCTACCCAGG
CACTGCCGCCGCCGGCACAACCGTTCTTGAATCAGAACCCGAGGGCGACGCTGCCCGCGAGGTCCAGGCG
CTGGCCGCTGAAATTAAATCAAAACTCATTTGAGTTAATGAGGTAAAGAGAAAATGAGCAAAAGCACAAA
CACGCTAAGTGCCGGCCGTCCGAGCGCACGCAGCAGCAAGGCTGCAACGTTGGCCAGCCTGGCAGACACG
CCAGCCATGAAGCGGGTCAACTTTCAGTTGCCGGCGGAGGATCACACCAAGCTGAAGATGTACGCGGTAC
GCCAAGGCAAGACCATTACCGAGCTGCTATCTGAATACATCGCGCAGCTACCAGAGTAAATGAGCAAATG
AATAAATGAGTAGATGAATTTTAGCGGCTAAAGGAGGCGGCATGGAAAATCAAGAACAACCAGGCACCGA
CGCCGTGGAATGCCCCATGTGTGGAGGAACGGGCGGTTGGCCAGGCGTAAGCGGCTGGGTTGTCTGCCGG
CCCTGCAATGGCACTGGAACCCCCAAGCCCGAGGAATCGGCGTGAGCGGTCGCAAACCATCCGGCCCGGT
ACAAATCGGCGCGGCGCTGGGTGATGACCTGGTGGAGAAGTTGAAGGCCGCGCAGGCCGCCCAGCGGCAA
CGCATCGAGGCAGAAGCACGCCCCGGTGAATCGTGGCAAGCGGCCGCTGATCGAATCCGCAAAGAATCCC
GGCAACCGCCGGCAGCCGGTGCGCCGTCGATTAGGAAGCCGCCCAAGGGCGACGAGCAACCAGATTTTTT
CGTTCCGATGCTCTATGACGTGGGCACCCGCGATAGTCGCAGCATCATGGACGTGGCCGTTTTCCGTCTG
TCGAAGCGTGACCGACGAGCTGGCGAGGTGATCCGCTACGAGCTTCCAGACGGGCACGTAGAGGTTTCCG
CAGGGCCGGCCGGCATGGCCAGTGTGTGGGATTACGACCTGGTACTGATGGCGGTTTCCCATCTAACCGA
ATCCATGAACCGATACCGGGAAGGGAAGGGAGACAAGCCCGGCCGCGTGTTCCGTCCACACGTTGCGGAC
GTACTCAAGTTCTGCCGGCGAGCCGATGGCGGAAAGCAGAAAGACGACCTGGTAGAAACCTGCATTCGGT
TAAACACCACGCACGTTGCCATGCAGCGTACGAAGAAGGCCAAGAACGGCCGCCTGGTGACGGTATCCGA
GGGTGAAGCCTTGATTAGCCGCTACAAGATCGTAAAGAGCGAAACCGGGCGGCCGGAGTACATCGAGATC
GAGCTAGCTGATTGGATGTACCGCGAGATCACAGAAGGCAAGAACCCGGACGTGCTGACGGTTCACCCCG
ATTACTTTTTGATCGATCCCGGCATCGGCCGTTTTCTCTACCGCCTGGCACGCCGCGCCGCAGGCAAGGC
AGAAGCCAGATGGTTGTTCAAGACGATCTACGAACGCAGTGGCAGCGCCGGAGAGTTCAAGAAGTTCTGT
TTCACCGTGCGCAAGCTGATCGGGTCAAATGACCTGCCGGAGTACGATTTGAAGGAGGAGGCGGGGCAGG
CTGGCCCGATCCTAGTCATGCGCTACCGCAACCTGATCGAGGGCGAAGCATCCGCCGGTTCCTAATGTAC
GGAGCAGATGCTAGGGCAAATTGCCCTAGCAGGGGAAAAAGGTCGAAAAGGTCTCTTTCCTGTGGATAGC
ACGTACATTGGGAACCCAAAGCCGTACATTGGGAACCGGAACCCGTACATTGGGAACCCAAAGCCGTACA
TTGGGAACCGGTCACACATGTAAGTGACTGATATAAAAGAGAAAAAAGGCGATTTTTCCGCCTAAAACTC
TTTAAAACTTATTAAAACTCTTAAAACCCGCCTGGCCTGTGCATAACTGTCTGGCCAGCGCACAGCCGAA
GAGCTGCAAAAAGCGCCTACCCTTCGGTCGCTGCGCTCCCTACGCCCCGCCGCTTCGCGTCGGCCTATCG
CGGCCGCTGGCCGCTCAAAAATGGCTGGCCTACGGCCAGGCAATCTACCAGGGCGCGGACAAGCCGCGCC
GTCGCCACTCGACCGCCGGCGCCCACATCAAGGCACCCTGCCTCGCGCGTTTCGGTGATGACGGTGAAAA
CCTCTGACACATGCAGCTCCCGGAGACGGTCACAGCTTGTCTGTAAGCGGATGCCGGGAGCAGACAAGCC
CGTCAGGGCGCGTCAGCGGGTGTTGGCGGGTGTCGGGGCGCAGCCATGACCCAGTCACGTAGCGATAGCG
GAGTGTATACTGGCTTAACTATGCGGCATCAGAGCAGATTGTACTGAGAGTGCACCATATGCGGTGTGAA
ATACCGCACAGATGCGTAAGGAGAAAATACCGCATCAGGCGCTCTTCCGCTTCCTCGCTCACTGACTCGC
TGCGCTCGGTCGTTCGGCTGCGGCGAGCGGTATCAGCTCACTCAAAGGCGGTAATACGGTTATCCACAGA
ATCAGGGGATAACGCAGGAAAGAACATGTGAGCAAAAGGCCAGCAAAAGGCCAGGAACCGTAAAAAGGCC
GCGTTGCTGGCGTTTTTCCATAGGCTCCGCCCCCCTGACGAGCATCACAAAAATCGACGCTCAAGTCAGA
GGTGGCGAAACCCGACAGGACTATAAAGATACCAGGCGTTTCCCCCTGGAAGCTCCCTCGTGCGCTCTCC
TGTTCCGACCCTGCCGCTTACCGGATACCTGTCCGCCTTTCTCCCTTCGGGAAGCGTGGCGCTTTCTCAT
AGCTCACGCTGTAGGTATCTCAGTTCGGTGTAGGTCGTTCGCTCCAAGCTGGGCTGTGTGCACGAACCCC
CCGTTCAGCCCGACCGCTGCGCCTTATCCGGTAACTATCGTCTTGAGTCCAACCCGGTAAGACACGACTT
ATCGCCACTGGCAGCAGCCACTGGTAACAGGATTAGCAGAGCGAGGTATGTAGGCGGTGCTACAGAGTTC
TTGAAGTGGTGGCCTAACTACGGCTACACTAGAAGGACAGTATTTGGTATCTGCGCTCTGCTGAAGCCAG
TTACCTTCGGAAAAAGAGTTGGTAGCTCTTGATCCGGCAAACAAACCACCGCTGGTAGCGGTGGTTTTTT
TGTTTGCAAGCAGCAGATTACGCGCAGAAAAAAAGGATCTCAAGAAGATCCTTTGATCTTTTCTACGGGG
TCTGACGCTCAGTGGAACGAAAACTCACGTTAAGGGATTTTGGTCATGCATTCTAGGTACTAAAACAATT
CATCCAGTAAAATATAATATTTTATTTTCTCCCAATCAGGCTTGATCCCCAGTAAGTCAAAAAATAGCTC
GACATACTGTTCTTCCCCGATATCCTCCCTGATCGACCGGACGCAGAAGGCAATGTCATACCACTTGTCC
GCCCTGCCGCTTCTCCCAAGATCAATAAAGCCACTTACTTTGCCATCTTTCACAAAGATGTTGCTGTCTC
CCAGGTCGCCGTGGGAAAAGACAAGTTCCTCTTCGGGCTTTTCCGTCTTTAAAAAATCATACAGCTCGCG
CGGATCTTTAAATGGAGTGTCTTCTTCCCAGTTTTCGCAATCCACATCGGCCAGATCGTTATTCAGTAAG
TAATCCAATTCGGCTAAGCGGCTGTCTAAGCTATTCGTATAGGGACAATCCGATATGTCGATGGAGTGAA
AGAGCCTGATGCACTCCGCATACAGCTCGATAATCTTTTCAGGGCTTTGTTCATCTTCATACTCTTCCGA
GCAAAGGACGCCATCGGCCTCACTCATGAGCAGATTGCTCCAGCCATCATGCCGTTCAAAGTGCAGGACC
TTTGGAACAGGCAGCTTTCCTTCCAGCCATAGCATCATGTCCTTTTCCCGTTCCACATCATAGGTGGTCC
CTTTATACCGGCTGTCCGTCATTTTTAAATATAGGTTTTCATTTTCTCCCACCAGCTTATATACCTTAGC
AGGAGACATTCCTTCCGTATCTTTTACGCAGCGGTATTTTTCGATCAGTTTTTTCAATTCCGGTGATATT
CTCATTTTAGCCATTTATTATTTCCTTCCTCTTTTCTACAGTATTTAAAGATACCCCAAGAAGCTAATTA
TAACAAGACGAACTCCAATTCACTGTTCCTTGCATTCTAAAACCTTAAATACCAGAAAACAGCTTTTTCA
AAGTTGTTTTCAAAGTTGGCGTATAACATAGTATCGACGGAGCCGATTTTGAAACCGCGGTGATCACAGG
CAGCAACGCTCTGTCATCGTTACAATCAACATGCTACCCTCCGCGAGATCATCCGTGTTTCAAACCCGGC
AGCTTAGTTGCCGTTCTTCCGAATAGCATCGGTAACATGAGCAAAGTCTGCCGCCTTACAACGGCTCTCC
CGCTGACGCCGTCCCGGACTGATGGGCTGCCTGTATCGAGTGGTGATTTTGTGCCGAGCTGCCGGTCGGG
GAGCTGTTGGCTGGCTGGTGGCAGGATATATTGTGGTGTAAACAAATTGACGCTTAGACAACTTAATAAC
ACATTGCGGACGTTTTTAATGTACTGAATTAACGCCGAATTAATTCGGGGGATCTGGATTTTAGTACTGG
ATTTTGGTTTTAGGAATTAGAAATTTTATTGATAGAAGTATTTTACAAATACAAATACATACTAAGGGTT
TCTTATATGCTCAACACATGAGCGAAACCCTATAGGAACCCTAATTCCCTTATCTGGGAACTACTCACAC
ATTATTATGGAGAAACTCGAGCTTGTCGATCGACAGATCCGGTCGGCATCTACTCTATTTCTTTGCCCTC
GGACGAGTGCTGGGGCGTCGGTTTCCACTATCGGCGAGTACTTCTACACAGCCATCGGTCCAGACGGCCG
CGCTTCTGCGGGCGATTTGTGTACGCCCGACAGTCCCGGCTCCGGATCGGACGATTGCGTCGCATCGACC
CTGCGCCCAAGCTGCATCATCGAAATTGCCGTCAACCAAGCTCTGATAGAGTTGGTCAAGACCAATGCGG
AGCATATACGCCCGGAGTCGTGGCGATCCTGCAAGCTCCGGATGCCTCCGCTCGAAGTAGCGCGTCTGCT
GCTCCATACAAGCCAACCACGGCCTCCAGAAGAAGATGTTGGCGACCTCGTATTGGGAATCCCCGAACAT
CGCCTCGCTCCAGTCAATGACCGCTGTTATGCGGCCATTGTCCGTCAGGACATTGTTGGAGCCGAAATCC
GCGTGCACGAGGTGCCGGACTTCGGGGCAGTCCTCGGCCCAAAGCATCAGCTCATCGAGAGCCTGCGCGA
CGGACGCACTGACGGTGTCGTCCATCACAGTTTGCCAGTGATACACATGGGGATCAGCAATCGCGCATAT
GAAATCACGCCATGTAGTGTATTGACCGATTCCTTGCGGTCCGAATGGGCCGAACCCGCTCGTCTGGCTA
AGATCGGCCGCAGCGATCGCATCCATAGCCTCCGCGACCGGTTGTAGAACAGCGGGCAGTTCGGTTTCAG
GCAGGTCTTGCAACGTGACACCCTGTGCACGGCGGGAGATGCAATAGGTCAGGCTCTCGCTAAACTCCCC
AATGTCAAGCACTTCCGGAATCGGGAGCGCGGCCGATGCAAAGTGCCGATAAACATAACGATCTTTGTAG
AAACCATCGGCGCAGCTATTTACCCGCAGGACATATCCACGCCCTCCTACATCGAAGCTGAAAGCACGAG
ATTCTTCGCCCTCCGAGAGCTGCATCAGGTCGGAGACGCTGTCGAACTTTTCGATCAGAAACTTCTCGAC
AGACGTCGCGGTGAGTTCAGGCTTTTTCATATCTCATTGCCCCCCGGGATCTGCGAAAGCTCGAGAGAGA
TAGATTTGTAGAGAGAGACTGGTGATTTCAGCGTGTCCTCTCCAAATGAAATGAACTTCCTTATATAGAG
GAAGGTCTTGCGAAGGATAGTGGGATTGTGCGTCATCCCTTACGTCAGTGGAGATATCACATCAATCCAC
TTGCTTTGAAGACGTGGTTGGAACGTCTTCTTTTTCCACGATGCTCCTCGTGGGTGGGGGTCCATCTTTG
GGACCACTGTCGGCAGAGGCATCTTGAACGATAGCCTTTCCTTTATCGCAATGATGGCATTTGTAGGTGC
CACCTTCCTTTTCTACTGTCCTTTTGATGAAGTGACAGATAGCTGGGCAATGGAATCCGAGGAGGTTTCC
CGATATTACCCTTTGTTGAAAAGTCTCAATAGCCCTTTGGTCTTCTGAGACTGTATCTTTGATATTCTTG
GAGTAGACGAGAGTGTCGTGCTCCACCATGTTATCACATCAATCCACTTGCTTTGAAGACGTGGTTGGAA
CGTCTTCTTTTTCCACGATGCTCCTCGTGGGTGGGGGTCCATCTTTGGGACCACTGTCGGCAGAGGCATC
TTGAACGATAGCCTTTCCTTTATCGCAATGATGGCATTTGTAGGTGCCACCTTCCTTTTCTACTGTCCTT
TTGATGAAGTGACAGATAGCTGGGCAATGGAATCCGAGGAGGTTTCCCGATATTACCCTTTGTTGAAAAG
TCTCAATAGCCCTTTGGTCTTCTGAGACTGTATCTTTGATATTCTTGGAGTAGACGAGAGTGTCGTGCTC
CACCATGTTGGCAAGCTGCTCTAGCCAATACGCAAACCGCCTCTCCCCGCGCGTTGGCCGATTCATTAAT
GCAGCTGGCACGACAGGTTTCCCGACTGGAAAGCGGGCAGTGAGCGCAACGCAATTAATGTGAGTTAGCT
CACTCATTAGGCACCCCAGGCTTTACACTTTATGCTTCCGGCTCGTATGTTGTGTGGAATTGTGAGCGGA
TAACAATTTCACACAGGAAACAGCTATGACCATGATTACGAATTCGAGCTCGGTACCCGGGGATCCTCTA
GAGTCGACCTGCAGGCATGCAAGCTTGGCACTGGCCGTCGTTTTACAACGTCGTGACTGGGAAAACCCTG
GCGTTACCCAACTTAATCGCCTTGCAGCACATCCCCCTTTCGCCAGCTGGCGTAATAGCGAAGAGGCCCG
CACCGATCGCCCTTCCCAACAGTTGCGCAGCCTGAATGGCGAATGCTAGAGCAGCTTGAGCTTGGATCAG
ATTGTCGTTTCCCGCCTTCAGTTTAGCTTCATGGAGTCAAAGATTCAAATAGAGGACCTAACAGAACTCG
CCGTAAAGACTGGCGAACAGTTCATACAGAGTCTCTTACGACTCAATGACAAGAAGAAAATCTTCGTCAA
CATGGTGGAGCACGACACACTTGTCTACTCCAAAAATATCAAAGATACAGTCTCAGAAGACCAAAGGGCA
ATTGAGACTTTTCAACAAAGGGTAATATCCGGAAACCTCCTCGGATTCCATTGCCCAGCTATCTGTCACT
TTATTGTGAAGATAGTGGAAAAGGAAGGTGGCTCCTACAAATGCCATCATTGCGATAAAGGAAAGGCCAT
CGTTGAAGATGCCTCTGCCGACAGTGGTCCCAAAGATGGACCCCCACCCACGAGGAGCATCGTGGAAAAA
GAAGACGTTCCAACCACGTCTTCAAAGCAAGTGGATTGATGTGATATCTCCACTGACGTAAGGGATGACG
CACAATCCCACTATCCTTCGCAAGACCCTTCCTCTATATAAGGAAGTTCATTTCATTTGGAGAGAACACG
GGGGACTCTTGACCATGGTA
