>Addgene plasmid #84202 | Osa-pCAMBIA-1301-STTM390 | addgene partial sequence | sequence record 174443 | Addgene Partial NGS Result
TGAGACTTTTCAACAAAGGGTAATTTCGGGAAACCTCCTCGGATTCCATTGCCCAGCTATCTGTCACCTC
ATCGAAAGGACAGTAGAAAAGGAAGGTGGCTCCTACAAATGCCATCATTGCGATAAAGGAAAGGCTATCA
TTCAAGATGCCTCTGCCGACAGTGGTCCCAAAGATGGACCCCCACCCACGAGGAGCATCGTGGAAAAAGA
AGACGTTCCAACCACGTCTTCAAAGCAAGTGGATTGATGTGACATCTCCACTGACATAAGGGATGACGCA
CAACCCCACTATCCTTCGCAAGACCCTTCCTCTATATAAGGAAGTTCATTTCATTTGGAGAGGACAGCCC
AAGCTTGGCGCTATCCCCTATCCTGAGCTTGTTGTTGTTGTTATGGTCTAATTTAAATATGGTCTAAAGA
AGAAGAATGGCGCTATCCCCTATCCTGAGCTTGAATTCGGTACGCTGAAATCACCAGTCTCTCTCTACAA
ATCTATCTCTCTCTATTTTCTCCATAAATAATGTGTGAGTAGTTTCCCGATAAGGGAAATTAGGGTTCTT
ATAGGGTTTCGCTCATGTGTTGAGCATATAAGAAACCCTTAGTATGTATTTGTATTTGTAAAATACTTCT
ATCAATAAAATTTCTAATTCCTAAAACCAAAATCCAGTACTAAAATCCAGATCTCCTAAAGTCCCTATAG
ATCTTTGTCGTGAATATAAACCAGACACGAGACGACTAGACCTGGAGCCCAGACGCCGTTCGAAGCTAGA
AGTACCGCTTAGGCAGGAGGCCGTTAGGGAAAAGATGCTAAGGCAGGGTTGGTTACGTTGACTCCCCCGT
AGGTTTGGTTTAAATATGATGAAGTGGACGGAAGGAAGGAGGAAGACAAGGAAGGATAAGGTTGCAGGCC
CTGTGCAAGGTAAGAAGATGGAAATTTGATAGAGGTACGCTACTATACTTATACTATACGCTAAGGGAAT
GATTGTATTTATACCCTATACCCCCTAATAACCCCTTATCAATTTAAGAAATAATCCGCATAAGCCCCCG
CTTAAAAATTGGTATCAGAGCCATGAATAGGTCTATGACCAAAACTCAAGAGGATAAAACCTCGCCAAAA
TACGAAAGAGTCCTTAACTCTAAAGATAAAAGATCTTTCAAGATCAAAACTAGTTCCCTCACACCGGTGA
CGGGGATCGCATGCGACCTCTAGACCATCACATTGGAGCTCCAGCTGCTCGAGTTCTATAGTGTCACCTA
AATCGTATGTGTATGATACATAAGGTTATGTATTAATTGTAGCCGCGTTCTTACGTCGACGCACCAATTA
CGCCCCGCCCTGTCACTCATCGCAGTACTGTTGTAATTCATTAAGCATTCTGCCGACATGGAAGCCATCA
CAAACGGCATGATGAACCTGAATCGCCAGCGGCATCAGCACCTTGTCGCCTTGCGTATAATATTTGCCCA
TGGTGAAAACGGGGGCGAAGAAGTTGTCCATATTGGCCACGTTTAAATCAAAACTGGTGAAACTCACCCA
GGGATTGGCTGAGACGAAAAACATATTCTCAATAAACCCTTTAGGGAAATAGGCCAGGTTTTCACCGTAA
CACGCCACATCTTGCGAATATATGTGTAGAAACTGCCGGAAATCGTCGTGGTATTCACTCCAGAGCGATG
AAAACGTTTCAGTTTGCTCATGGAAAACGGTGTAACAAGGGTGAACACTATCCCATATTACCAGCTCACC
GTCTTTCATTGCCATACGGAACTCCGGATGAGCATTCATCAGGCGGGCAAGAATGTGAATAAAGGCCGGA
TAAAACTTGTGCTTATTTTTCTTTACGGTCTTTAAAAAGGCCGTAATATCCAGCTGAACGGTCTGGTTAT
AGGTACATTGAGCAACTGACTGAAATGCCTCAAAATGTTCTTTACGATGCCATTGGGATATATCAACGGT
GGTATATCCAGTGATTTCTTTCTCCATTTTAGCTTCCTTAGCTCCTGAAAATCTCGATAACTCATTAAAG
CTTATCGATGATAAGCTGTCAAACATGAGAATTTAGCCCGCCTAATGAGCGGGCTTTTTGTTGTGATCCG
CGTTGCTGGCGTTTTTCCATAGGCTCCGCCCCCCTGACGAGCATCACAAAAATCGACGCTCAAGTCAGAG
GTGGCGAAACCCGACAGGACTATAAAGATACCAGGCGTTTCCCCCCTGGAAGCTCCCTCGTGCGCTCTCC
TGTTCCGACCCTGCCGCTTACCGGATACCTGTCCGCCTTTCTTAATTAACTGCAGGCATGCAAGCTTCCT
TTTGTCTCCCTTTTGTCTCCCTTTTGTCTCCCTTTTGTCTCCCTTTTGTCTCCCTTTTGTCTCCCTTTTG
TCTCTCGCAAGACCCTTCCTCTATATAAGGAAGTTCATTTCATTTGGAGAGAACACGGGGGACTCTTGAC
CATGGTAGATCTGAGGGTAAATTTCTAGTTTTTCTCCTTCATTTTCTTGGTTAGGACCCTTTTCTCTTTT
TATTTTTTTGAGCTTTGATCTTTCTTTAAACTGATCTATTTTTTAATTGATTGGTTATGGTGTAAATATT
ACATAGCTTTAACTGATAATCTGATTACTTTATTTCGTGTGTCTATGATGATGATGATAGTTACAGAACC
GACGACTCGTCCGTCCTGTAGAAACCCCAACCCGTGAAATCAAAAAACTCGACGGCCTGTGGGCATTCAG
TCTGGATCGCGAAAACTGTGGAATTGATCAGCGTTGGTGGGAAAGCGCGTTACAAGAAAGCCGGGCAATT
GCTGTGCCAGGCAGTTTTAACGATCAGTTCGCCGATGCAGATATTCGTAATTATGCGGGCAACGTCTGGT
ATCAGCGCGAAGTCTTTATACCGAAAGGTTGGGCAGGCCAGCGTATCGTGCTGCGTTTCGATGCGGTCAC
TCATTACGGCAAAGTGTGGGTCAATAATCAGGAAGTGATGGAGCATCAGGGCGGCTATACGCCATTTGAA
GCCGATGTCACGCCGTATGTTATTGCCGGGAAAAGTGTACGTATCACCGTTTGTGTGAACAACGAACTGA
ACTGGCAGACTATCCCGCCGGGAATGGTGATTACCGACGAAAACGGCAAGAAAAAGCAGTCTTACTTCCA
TGATTTCTTTAACTATGCCGGAATCCATCGCAGCGTAATGCTCTACACCACGCCGAACACCTGGGTGGAC
GATATCACCGTGGTGACGCATGTCGCGCAAGACTGTAACCACGCGTCTGTTGACTGGCAGGTGGTGGCCA
ATGGTGATGTCAGCGTTGAACTGCGTGATGCGGATCAACAGGTGGTTGCAACTGGACAAGGCACTAGCGG
GACTTTGCAAGTGGTGAATCCGCACCTCTGGCAACCGGGTGAAGGTTATCTCTATGAACTGTGCGTCACA
GCCAAAAGCCAGACAGAGTGTGATATCTACCCGCTTCGCGTCGGCATCCGGTCAGTGGCAGTGAAGGGCG
AACAGTTCCTGATTAACCACAAACCGTTCTACTTTACTGGCTTTGGTCGTCATGAAGATGCGGACTTGCG
TGGCAAAGGATTCGATAACGTGCTGATGGTGCACGACCACGCATTAATGGACTGGATTGGGGCCAACTCC
TACCGTACCTCGCATTACCCTTACGCTGAAGAGATGCTCGACTGGGCAGATGAACATGGCATCGTGGTGA
TTGATGAAACTGCTGCTGTCGGCTTTAACCTCTCTTTAGGCATTGGTTTCGAAGCGGGCAACAAGCCGAA
AGAACTGTACAGCGAAGAGGCAGTCAACGGGGAAACTCAGCAAGCGCACTTACAGGCGATTAAAGAGCTG
ATAGCGCGTGACAAAAACCACCCAAGCGTGGTGATGTGGAGTATTGCCAACGAACCGGATACCCGTCCGC
AAGGTGCACGGGAATATTTCGCGCCACTGGCGGAAGCAACGCGTAAACTCGACCCGACGCGTCCGATCAC
CTGCGTCAATGTAATGTTCTGCGACGCTCACACCGATACCATCAGCGATCTCTTTGATGTGCTGTGCCTG
AACCGTTATTACGGATGGTATGTCCAAAGCGGCGATTTGGAAACGGCAGAGAAGGTACTGGAAAAAGAAC
TTCTGGCCTGGCAGGAGAAACTGCATCAGCCGATTATCATCACCGAATACGGCGTGGATACGTTAGCCGG
GCTGCACTCAATGTACACCGACATGTGGAGTGAAGAGTATCAGTGTGCATGGCTGGATATGTATCACCGC
GTCTTTGATCGCGTCAGCGCCGTCGTCGGTGAACAGGTATGGAATTTCGCCGATTTTGCGACCTCGCAAG
GCATATTGCGCGTTGGCGGTAACAAGAAAGGGATCTTCACTCGCGACCGCAAACCGAAGTCGGCGGCTTT
TCTGCTGCAAAAACGCTGGACTGGCATGAACTTCGGTGAAAAACCGCAGCAGGGAGGCAAACAAGCTAGC
CACCACCACCACCACCACGTGTGAATTACAGGTGACCAGCTCGAATTTCCCCGATCGTTCAAACATTTGG
CAATAAAGTTTCTTAAGATTGAATCCTGTTGCCGGTCTTGCGATGATTATCATATAATTTCTGTTGAATT
ACGTTAAGCATGTAATAATTAACATGTAATGCATGACGTTATTTATGAGATGGGTTTTTATGATTAGAGT
CCCGCAATTATACATTTAATACGCGATAGAAAACAAAATATAGCGCGCAAACTAGGATAAATTATCGCGC
GCGGTGTCATCTATGTTACTAGATCGGGAATTAAACTATCAGTGTTTGACAGGATATATTGGCGGGTAAA
CCTAAGAGAAAAGAGCGTTTATTAGAATAATCGGATATTTAAAAGGGCGTGAAAAGGTTTATCCGTTCGT
CCATTTGTATGTGCATGCCAACCACAGGGTTCCCCTCGGGATCAAAGTACTTTGATCCAACCCCTCCGCT
GCTATAGTGCAGTCGGCTTCTGACGTTCAGTGCAGCCGTCTTCTGAAAACGACATGTCGCACAAGTCCTA
AGTTACGCGACAGGCTGCCGCCCTGCCCTTTTCCTGGCGTTTTCTTGTCGCGTGTTTTAGTCGCATAAAG
TAGAATACTTGCGACTAGAACCGGAGACATTACGCCATGAACAAGAGCGCCGCCGCTGGCCTGCTGGGCT
ATGCCCGCGTCAGCACCGACGACCAGGACTTGACCAACCAACGGGCCGAACTGCACGCGGCCGGCTGCAC
CAAGCTGTTTTCCGAGAAGATCACCGGCACCAGGCGCGACCGCCCGGAGCTGGCCAGGATGCTTGACCAC
CTACGCCCTGGCGACGTTGTGACAGTGACCAGGCTAGACCGCCTGGCCCGCAGCACCCGCGACCTACTGG
ACATTGCCGAGCGCATCCAGGAGGCCGGCGCGGGCCTGCGTAGCCTGGCAGAGCCGTGGGCCGACACCAC
CACGCCGGCCGGCCGCATGGTGTTGACCGTGTTCGCCGGCATTGCCGAGTTCGAGCGTTCCCTAATCATC
GACCGCACCCGGAGCGGGCGCGAGGCCGCCAAGGCCCGAGGCGTGAAGTTTGGCCCCCGCCCTACCCTCA
CCCCGGCACAGATCGCGCACGCCCGCGAGCTGATCGACCAGGAAGGCCGCACCGTGAAAGAGGCGGCTGC
ACTGCTTGGCGTGCATCGCTCGACCCTGTACCGCGCACTTGAGCGCAGCGAGGAAGTGACGCCCACCGAG
GCCAGGCGGCGCGGTGCCTTCCGTGAGGACGCATTGACCGAGGCCGACGCCCTGGCGGCCGCCGAGAATG
AACGCCAAGAGGAACAAGCATGAAACCGCACCAGGACGGCCAGGACGAACCGTTTTTCATTACCGAAGAG
ATCGAGGCGGAGATGATCGCGGCCGGGTACGTGTTCGAGCCGCCCGCGCACGTCTCAACCGTGCGGCTGC
ATGAAATCCTGGCCGGTTTGTCTGATGCCAAGCTGGCGGCCTGGCCGGCCAGCTTGGCCGCTGAAGAAAC
CGAGCGCCGCCGTCTAAAAAGGTGATGTGTATTTGAGTAAAACAGCTTGCGTCATGCGGTCGCTGCGTAT
ATGATGCGATGAGTAAATAAACAAATACGCAAGGGGAACGCATGAAGGTTATCGCTGTACTTAACCAGAA
AGGCGGGTCAGGCAAGACGACCATCGCAACCCATCTAGCCCGCGCCCTGCAACTCGCCGGGGCCGATGTT
CTGTTAGTCGATTCCGATCCCCAGGGCAGTGCCCGCGATTGGGCGGCCGTGCGGGAAGATCAACCGCTAA
CCGTTGTCGGCATCGACCGCCCGACGATTGACCGCGACGTGAAGGCCATCGGCCGGCGCGACTTCGTAGT
GATCGACGGAGCGCCCCAGGCGGCGGACTTGGCTGTGTCCGCGATCAAGGCAGCCGACTTCGTGCTGATT
CCGGTGCAGCCAAGCCCTTACGACATATGGGCCACCGCCGACCTGGTGGAGCTGGTTAAGCAGCGCATTG
AGGTCACGGATGGAAGGCTACAAGCGGCCTTTGTCGTGTCGCGGGCGATCAAAGGCACGCGCATCGGCGG
TGAGGTTGCCGAGGCGCTGGCCGGGTACGAGCTGCCCATTCTTGAGTCCCGTATCACGCAGCGCGTGAGC
TACCCAGGCACTGCCGCCGCCGGCACAACCGTTCTTGAATCAGAACCCGAGGGCGACGCTGCCCGCGAGG
TCCAGGCGCTGGCCGCTGAAATTAAATCAAAACTCATTTGAGTTAATGAGGTAAAGAGAAAATGAGCAAA
AGCACAAACACGCTAAGTGCCGGCCGTCCGAGCGCACGCAGCAGCAAGGCTGCAACGTTGGCCAGCCTGG
CAGACACGCCAGCCATGAAGCGGGTCAACTTTCAGTTGCCGGCGGAGGATCACACCAAGCTGAAGATGTA
CGCGGTACGCCAAGGCAAGACCATTACCGAGCTGCTATCTGAATACATCGCGCAGCTACCAGAGTAAATG
AGCAAATGAATAAATGAGTAGATGAATTTTAGCGGCTAAAGGAGGCGGCATGGAAAATCAAGAACAACCA
GGCACCGACGCCGTGGAATGCCCCATGTGTGGAGGAACGGGCGGTTGGCCAGGCGTAAGCGGCTGGGTTG
CCTGCCGGCCCTGCAATGGCACTGGAACCCCCAAGCCCGAGGAATCGGCGTGAGCGGTCGCAAACCATCC
GGCCCGGTACAAATCGGCGCGGCGCTGGGTGATGACCTGGTGGAGAAGTTGAAGGCCGCGCAGGCCGCCC
AGCGGCAACGCATCGAGGCAGAAGCACGCCCCGGTGAATCGTGGCAAGCGGCCGCTGATCGAATCCGCAA
AGAATCCCGGCAACCGCCGGCAGCCGGTGCGCCGTCGATTAGGAAGCCGCCCAAGGGCGACGAGCAACCA
GATTTTTTCGTTCCGATGCTCTATGACGTGGGCACCCGCGATAGTCGCAGCATCATGGACGTGGCCGTTT
TCCGTCTGTCGAAGCGTGACCGACGAGCTGGCGAGGTGATCCGCTACGAGCTTCCAGACGGGCACGTAGA
GGTTTCCGCAGGGCCGGCCGGCATGGCCAGTGTGTGGGATTACGACCTGGTACTGATGGCGGTTTCCCAT
CTAACCGAATCCATGAACCGATACCGGGAAGGGAAGGGAGACAAGCCCGGCCGCGTGTTCCGTCCACACG
TTGCGGACGTACTCAAGTTCTGCCGGCGAGCCGATGGCGGAAAGCAGAAAGACGACCTGGTAGAAACCTG
CATTCGGTTAAACACCACGCACGTTGCCATGCAGCGTACGAAGAAGGCCAAGAACGGCCGCCTGGTGACG
GTATCCGAGGGTGAAGCCTTGATTAGCCGCTACAAGATCGTAAAGAGCGAAACCGGGCGGCCGGAGTACA
TCGAGATCGAGCTAGCTGATTGGATGTACCGCGAGATCACAGAAGGCAAGAACCCGGACGTGCTGACGGT
TCACCCCGATTACTTTTTGATCGATCCCGGCATCGGCCGTTTTCTCTACCGCCTGGCACGCCGCGCCGCA
GGCAAGGCAGAAGCCAGATGGTTGTTCAAGACGATCTACGAACGCAGTGGCAGCGCCGGAGAGTTCAAGA
AGTTCTGTTTCACCGTGCGCAAGCTGATCGGGTCAAATGACCTGCCGGAGTACGATTTGAAGGAGGAGGC
GGGGCAGGCTGGCCCGATCCTAGTCATGCGCTACCGCAACCTGATCGAGGGCGAAGCATCCGCCGGTTCC
TAATGTACGGAGCAGATGCTAGGGCAAATTGCCCTAGCAGGGGAAAAAGGTCGAAAAGGTCTCTTTCCTG
TGGATAGCACGTACATTGGGAACCCAAAGCCGTACATTGGGAACCGGAACCCGTACATTGGGAACCCAAA
GCCGTACATTGGGAACCGGTCACACATGTAAGTGACTGATATAAAAGAGAAAAAAGGCGATTTTTCCGCC
TAAAACTCTTTAAAACTTATTAAAACTCTTAAAACCCGCCTGGCCTGTGCATAACTGTCTGGCCAGCGCA
CAGCCGAAGAGCTGCAAAAAGCGCCTACCCTTCGGTCGCTGCGCTCCCTACGCCCCGCCGCTTCGCGTCG
GCCTATCGCGGCCGCTGGCCGCTCAAAAATGGCTGGCCTACGGCCAGGCAATCTACCAGGGCGCGGACAA
GCCGCGCCGTCGCCACTCGACCGCCGGCGCCCACATCAAGGCACCCTGCCTCGCGCGTTTCGGTGATGAC
GGTGAAAACCTCTGACACATGCAGCTCCCGGAGACGGTCACAGCTTGTCTGTAAGCGGATGCCGGGAGCA
GACAAGCCCGTCAGGGCGCGTCAGCGGGTGTTGGCGGGTGTCGGGGCGCAGCCATGACCCAGTCACGTAG
CGATAGCGGAGTGTATACTGGCTTAACTATGCGGCATCAGAGCAGATTGTACTGAGAGTGCACCATATGC
GGTGTGAAATACCGCACAGATGCGTAAGGAGAAAATACCGCATCAGGCGCTCTTCCGCTTCCTCGCTCAC
TGACTCGCTGCGCTCGGTCGTTCGGCTGCGGCGAGCGGTATCAGCTCACTCAAAGGCGGTAATACGGTTA
TCCACAGAATCAGGGGATAACGCAGGAAAGAACATGTGAGCAAAAGGCCAGCAAAAGGCCAGGAACCGTA
AAAAGGCCGCGTTGCTGGCGTTTTTCCATAGGCTCCGCCCCCCTGACGAGCATCACAAAAATCGACGCTC
AAGTCAGAGGTGGCGAAACCCGACAGGACTATAAAGATACCAGGCGTTTCCCCCTGGAAGCTCCCTCGTG
CGCTCTCCTGTTCCGACCCTGCCGCTTACCGGATACCTGTCCGCCTTTCTCCCTTCGGGAAGCGTGGCGC
TTTCTCATAGCTCACGCTGTAGGTATCTCAGTTCGGTGTAGGTCGTTCGCTCCAAGCTGGGCTGTGTGCA
CGAACCCCCCGTTCAGCCCGACCGCTGCGCCTTATCCGGTAACTATCGTCTTGAGTCCAACCCGGTAAGA
CACGACTTATCGCCACTGGCAGCAGCCACTGGTAACAGGATTAGCAGAGCGAGGTATGTAGGCGGTGCTA
CAGAGTTCTTGAAGTGGTGGCCTAACTACGGCTACACTAGAAGGACAGTATTTGGTATCTGCGCTCTGCT
GAAGCCAGTTACCTTCGGAAAAAGAGTTGGTAGCTCTTGATCCGGCAAACAAACCACCGCTGGTAGCGGT
GGTTTTTTTGTTTGCAAGCAGCAGATTACGCGCAGAAAAAAAGGATCTCAAGAAGATCCTTTGATCTTTT
CTACGGGGTCTGACGCTCAGTGGAACGAAAACTCACGTTAAGGGATTTTGGTCATGCATTCTAGGTACTA
AAACAATTCATCCAGTAAAATATAATATTTTATTTTCTCCCAATCAGGCTTGATCCCCAGTAAGTCAAAA
AATAGCTCGACATACTGTTCTTCCCCGATATCCTCCCTGATCGACCGGACGCAGAAGGCAATGTCATACC
ACTTGTCCGCCCTGCCGCTTCTCCCAAGATCAATAAAGCCACTTACTTTGCCATCTTTCACAAAGATGTT
GCTGTCTCCCAGGTCGCCGTGGGAAAAGACAAGTTCCTCTTCGGGCTTTTCCGTCTTTAAAAAATCATAC
AGCTCGCGCGGATCTTTAAATGGAGTGTCTTCTTCCCAGTTTTCGCAATCCACATCGGCCAGATCGTTAT
TCAGTAAGTAATCCAATTCGGCTAAGCGGCTGTCTAAGCTATTCGTATAGGGACAATCCGATATGTCGAT
GGAGTGAAAGAGCCTGATGCACTCCGCATACAGCTCGATAATCTTTTCAGGGCTTTGTTCATCTTCATAC
TCTTCCGAGCAAAGGACGCCATCGGCCTCACTCATGAGCAGATTGCTCCAGCCATCATGCCGTTCAAAGT
GCAGGACCTTTGGAACAGGCAGCTTTCCTTCCAGCCATAGCATCATGTCCTTTTCCCGTTCCACATCATA
GGTGGTCCCTTTATACCGGCTGTCCGTCATTTTTAAATATAGGTTTTCATTTTCTCCCACCAGCTTATAT
ACCTTAGCAGGAGACATTCCTTCCGTATCTTTTACGCAGCGGTATTTTTCGATCAGTTTTTTCAATTCCG
GTGATATTCTCATTTTAGCCATTTATTATTTCCTTCCTCTTTTCTACAGTATTTAAAGATACCCCAAGAA
GCTAATTATAACAAGACGAACTCCAATTCACTGTTCCTTGCATTCTAAAACCTTAAATACCAGAAAACAG
CTTTTTCAAAGTTGTTTTCAAAGTTGGCGTATAACATAGTATCGACGGAGCCGATTTTGAAACCGCGGTG
ATCACAGGCAGCAACGCTCTGTCATCGTTACAATCAACATGCTACCCTCCGCGAGATCATCCGTGTTTCA
AACCCGGCAGCTTAGTTGCCGTTCTTCCGAATAGCATCGGTAACATGAGCAAAGTCTGCCGCCTTACAAC
GGCTCTCCCGCTGACGCCGTCCCGGACTGATGGGCTGCCTGTATCGAGTGGTGATTTTGTGCCGAGCTGC
CGGTCGGGGAGCTGTTGGCTGGCTGGTGGCAGGATATATTGTGGTGTAAACAAATTGACGCTTAGACAAC
TTAATAACACATTGCGGACGTTTTTAATGTACTGAATTAACGCCGAATTAATTCGGGGGATCTGGATTTT
AGTACTGGATTTTGGTTTTAGGAATTAGAAATTTTATTGATAGAAGTATTTTACAAATACAAATACATAC
TAAGGGTTTCTTATATGCTCAACACATGAGCGAAACCCTATAGGAACCCTAATTCCCTTATCTGGGAACT
ACTCACACATTATTATGGAGAAACTCGAGCTTGTCGATCGACAGATCCCGGTCGGCATCTACTCTATTTC
TTTGCCCTCGGACGAGTGCTGGGGCGTCGGTTTCCACTATCGGCGAGTACTTCTACACAGCCATCGGTCC
AGACGGCCGCGCTTCTGCGGGCGATTTGTGTACGCCCGACAGTCCCGGCTCCGGATCGGACGATTGCGTC
GCATCGACCCTGCGCCCAAGCTGCATCATCGAAATTGCCGTCAACCAAGCTCTGATAGAGTTGGTCAAGA
CCAATGCGGAGCATATACGCCCGGAGTCGTGGCGATCCTGCAAGCTCCGGATGCCTCCGCTCGAAGTAGC
GCGTCTGCTGCTCCATACAAGCCAACCACGGCCTCCAGAAGAAGATGTTGGCGACCTCGTATTGGGAATC
CCCGAACATCGCCTCGCTCCAGTCAATGACCGCTGTTATGCGGCCATTGTCCGTCAGGACATTGTTGGAG
CCGAAATCCGCGTGCACGAGGTGCCGGACTTCGGGGCAGTCCTCGGCCCAAAGCATCAGCTCATCGAGAG
CCTGCGCGACGGACGCACTGACGGTGTCGTCCATCACAGTTTGCCAGTGATACACATGGGGATCAGCAAT
CGCGCATATGAAATCACGCCATGTAGTGTATTGACCGATTCCTTGCGGTCCGAATGGGCCGAACCCGCTC
GTCTGGCTAAGATCGGCCGCAGCGATCGCATCCATAGCCTCCGCGACCGGTTGTAGAACAGCGGGCAGTT
CGGTTTCAGGCAGGTCTTGCAACGTGACACCCTGTGAACGGCGGGAGATGCAATAGGTCAGGCTCTCGCT
AAACTCCCCAATGTCAAGCACTTCCGGAATCGGGAGCGCGGCCGATGCAAAGTGCCGATAAACATAACGA
TCTTTGTAGAAACCATCGGCGCAGCTATTTACCCGCAGGACATATCCACGCCCTCCTACATCGAAGCTGA
AAGCACGAGATTCTTCGCCCTCCGAGAGCTGCATCAGGTCGGAGACGCTGTCGAACTTTTCGATCAGAAA
CTTCTCGACAGACGTCGCGGTGAGTTCAGGCTTTTTCATATCTCATTGCCCCCCGGATCTGCGAAAGCTC
GAGAGAGATAGATTTGTAGAGAGAGACTGGTGATTTCAGCGTGTCCTCTCCAAATGAAATGAACTTCCTT
ATATAGAGGAAGGGTCTTGCGAAGGATAGTGGGATTGTGCGTCATCCCTTACGTCAGTGGAGATATCACA
TCAATCCACTTGCTTTGAAGACGTGGTTGGAACGTCTTCTTTTTCCACGATGCTCCTCGTGGGTGGGGGT
CCATCTTTGGGACCACTGTCGGCAGAGGCATCTTGAACGATAGCCTTTCCTTTATCGCAATGATGGCATT
TGTAGGTGCCACCTTCCTTTTCTACTGTCCTTTTGATGAAGTGACAGATAGCTGGGCAATGGAATCCGAG
GAGGTTTCCCGATATTACCCTTTGTTGAAAAGTCTCAATAGCCCTTTGGTCTTCTGAGACTGTATCTTTG
ATATTCTTGGAGTAGACGAGAGTGTCGTGCTCCACCATGTTCACATCAATCCACTTGCTTTGAAGACGTG
GTTGGAACGTCTTCTTTTTCCACGATGCTCCTCGTGGGTGGGGGTCCATCTTTGGGACCACTGTCGGCAG
AGGCATCTTGAACGATAGCCTTTCCTTTATCGCAATGATGGCATTTGTAGGTGCCACCTTCCTTTTCTAC
TGTCCTTTTGATGAAGTGACAGATAGCTGGGCAATGGAATCCGAGGAGGTTTCCCGATATTACCCTTTGT
TGAAAAGTCTCA
