>Addgene plasmid #84202 | Osa-pCAMBIA-1301-STTM390 | depositor partial sequence | sequence record 174489 | STTM390
CATTTGGAGAGGACAGCCCAAGCTTGGCGCTATCCCCTATCCTGAGCTTGTTGTTGTTGTTATGGTCTAA
TTTAAATATGGTCTAAAGAAGAAGAATGGCGCTATCCCCTATCCTGAGCTTGAATTCGGTACGCTGAAAT
CACCAG
