[The description below was written by a language model from this plasmid's Addgene catalogue record.]
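Description:
Osa-pCAMBIA-1301-STTM390 is a plant binary vector built on the pCAMBIA-1301 backbone (about 11.8 kb without insert) and designed to interfere with miR390 function in rice. The pCAMBIA series are T-DNA vectors generally used for Agrobacterium-mediated plant transformation. The record lists hygromycin as the selectable marker, which serves for selection of transformed plant tissue. In bacteria the plasmid is maintained under combined chloramphenicol and kanamycin selection. The copy number is recorded as unknown, and no feature table was supplied, so origins of replication and other backbone elements cannot be confirmed from the record. The catalogue also tags the vector as bacterial and yeast expression, but the stated purpose is plant-specific.

The payload is a roughly 2.8 kb cassette cloned into a PacI site at both ends, in which a doubled 35S promoter (2x35S), a strong constitutive plant promoter, drives a short tandem target mimic (STTM) directed against Osa-miR390. In the STTM approach, a transcript carries two imperfect miRNA binding sites joined by a short spacer. Because the sites resist cleavage, the transcript sequesters the target small RNA and triggers its degradation, lowering its activity and de-repressing its natural targets. The construct is therefore a loss-of-function tool for studying miR390 biology in rice. The depositor notes that the STTM sequence may differ from the reference sequence at some positions, and states that these differences should not affect function. The construct is distributed for academic and nonprofit use only.
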