Addgene plasmid #84202: Osa-pCAMBIA-1301-STTM390
Purpose: Disturb the expression of miR390 in rice
Depositing lab: Guiliang Tang. Depositing organization: Michigan Technological University. Publication: Effective small RNA destruction by the expression of a short tandem target mimic in Arabidopsis. Yan J, Gu Y, Jia X, Kang W, Pan S, Tang X, Chen X, Tang G. Plant Cell. 2012 Feb;24(2):415-27. doi: 10.1105/tpc.111.094144. Epub 2012 Feb 17. PubMed 22345490.
Backbone
  Vector backbone: pCAMBIA-1301
  Backbone manufacturer: CAMBIA Company
  Backbone size w/o insert (bp): 11827
  Vector type: Bacterial Expression, Yeast Expression, Plant Expression
  Selectable markers: Hygromycin
Growth in bacteria
  Bacterial resistance: Chloramphenicol and Kanamycin, 25 & 50 μg/mL
  Growth temperature: 37°C
  Growth strain: DH5alpha
  Copy number: Unknown
Gene/Insert
  Gene/Insert name: miR390 (alt name: Osa-miR390)
  Species: Rice
  Insert size (bp): 2846
  GenBank ID: miRBase (MI0001690)
  Promoter: 2x35S
  Cloning method: Restriction Enzyme; 5′ cloning site PacI (unknown if destroyed); 3′ cloning site PacI (unknown if destroyed)
  Sequencing primers: 5′ 35S promoter; 3′ AGGTTTAGTCGTCTCGTGTCTG
Terms and licenses: Academic/Nonprofit Terms; Industry Terms: Not Available to Industry
Depositor comments: This plasmid used to disturb miR390’s expression by STTM method invented by Dr. Guiliang Tang’s Lab in Michigan Technological University (Plant cell, 2012), Houghton, MI, USA. The method used to construct this plasmid refers to Tang et al., (Methods, 2012) with minor revision The STTM sequence in this plasmid may contain discrepancies compared to the reference sequence(s). According to the depositing lab, these mutations should not affect plasmid function. For additional published information regarding this plasmid, please see https://www.cell.com/molecular-plant/pdf/S1674-2052(18)30275-2.pdf?_returnURL=https%3A%2F%2Flinkinghub.elsevier.com%2Fretrieve%2Fpii%2FS1674205218302752%3Fshowall%3Dtrue#
How to cite: Osa-pCAMBIA-1301-STTM390 was a gift from Guiliang Tang (Addgene plasmid # 84202 ; http://n2t.net/addgene:84202 ; RRID:Addgene_84202)
